Addgene plasmid #73731: pMLS382
Purpose: SapTrap Flagtag-TEV C-terminal connector donor plasmid
Depositing lab: Erik Jorgensen. Depositing organization: University of Utah. Publication: SapTrap, a Toolkit for High-Throughput CRISPR/Cas9 Gene Modification in Caenorhabditis elegans. Schwartz ML, Jorgensen EM. Genetics. 2016 Feb 2. pii: genetics.115.184275. 10.1534/genetics.115.184275 PubMed 26837755.
Backbone
  Vector backbone: pDONR221
  Backbone manufacturer: Thermo Fisher
  Vector type: CRISPR
Growth in bacteria
  Bacterial resistance: Kanamycin, 50 μg/mL
  Growth temperature: 37°C
  Growth strain: Top10
  Copy number: High Copy
Gene/Insert
  Gene/Insert name: FLAGtag-TEV
  Insert size (bp): 121
  Cloning method: Unknown
  Sequencing primers: 5′ M13 (-21) Forward; 3′ M13 Reverse
Terms and licenses: Academic/Nonprofit Terms; Industry Terms: Not Available to Industry
How to cite: pMLS382 was a gift from Erik Jorgensen (Addgene plasmid # 73731 ; http://n2t.net/addgene:73731 ; RRID:Addgene_73731)
