[The description below was written by a language model from this plasmid's Addgene catalogue record and pLannotate feature annotations shown in this document.]
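Description:
pMLS382 is a small (about 2.6 kb) bacterial donor plasmid from the SapTrap toolkit, a modular assembly system for building CRISPR/Cas9 gene-modification targeting vectors for Caenorhabditis elegans. It is built on the pDONR221 backbone and is maintained in E. coli at high copy through a ColE1/pUC-type origin of replication, with selection provided by a kanamycin resistance gene (aminoglycoside phosphotransferase). It carries no Cas9, guide RNA or expression cassette of its own. Its role is simply to store and supply one standardised DNA part.

That part is a 121 bp FLAGtag-TEV insert, described as a C-terminal connector. The feature table places a FLAG epitope sequence immediately upstream of a tobacco etch virus (TEV) protease recognition site, both on the same strand. Both are annotated as partial matches, which may reflect variant or truncated versions of the reference elements. In the SapTrap scheme, connector modules are short linkers joined to a tag or marker module during assembly of a repair template, so this plasmid would contribute a FLAG epitope for detection or purification together with a protease-cleavable site. The record does not describe the exact junctions or overhangs used for assembly, and the cloning method is listed as unknown.

The insert is flanked by fragments of a pBluescript-type multiple cloning site and by outward-facing T7 and T3 promoter sequences, with M13 forward and reverse primer sites recorded for sequencing. Upstream lie the rrnB T1 and T2 transcription terminators typical of the pDONR backbone, which insulate the insert region from read-through transcription. Short lacI and lacZα fragments are also annotated, apparently as nonfunctional backbone remnants.
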