Features (pLannotate 1.2.2; 12 found; start..end, strand, type, name):
    121..213     +  CDS            lacI (fragment): lac repressor; lacI; The lac repressor binds to the lac operator to inhibit transcription in E. coli. This inhibition can be relieved by adding lactose or isopropyl-β-D-thiogalactopyranoside (IPTG).
    268..295     -  terminator     rrnB T2 terminator: transcription terminator T2 from the E. coli rrnB gene
    427..470     +  terminator     rrnB T1 terminator: Escherichia coli rrnB; transcription terminator T1 from the E. coli rrnB gene
    517..555     -  CDS            lacZα (fragment): LacZα fragment of β-galactosidase; lacZ fragment
    563..581     +  promoter       T7 promoter: promoter for bacteriophage T7 RNA polymerase
    590..634     -  misc_feature   MCS (fragment): pBluescript multiple cloning site
    687..707     +  CDS            FLAG (fragment): FLAG® epitope tag, followed by an enterokinase cleavage site
    724..740     +  CDS            TEV site (fragment): tobacco etch virus (TEV) protease recognition and cleavage site
    760..822     -  misc_feature   MCS (fragment): pBluescript multiple cloning site
    835..853     -  promoter       T3 promoter: promoter for bacteriophage T3 RNA polymerase
   1003..1812    +  CDS            KanR: aminoglycoside phosphotransferase; aph(3')-Ia; confers resistance to kanamycin in bacteria or G418 (Geneticin®) in eukaryotes
   1959..2547    +  rep_origin     ori: high-copy-number ColE1/pMB1/pBR322/pUC origin of replication
>Addgene plasmid #73731 | pMLS382 | depositor full sequence | sequence record 136612 | Full Sequence
CTTTCCTGCGTTATCCCCTGATTCTGTGGATAACCGTATTACCGCCTTTGAGTGAGCTGATACCGCTCGC
CGCAGCCGAACGACCGAGCGCAGCGAGTCAGTGAGCGAGGAAGCGGAAGAGCGCCCAATACGCAAACCGC
CTCTCCCCGCGCGTTGGCCGATTCATTAATGCAGCTGGCACGACAGGTTTCCCGACTGGAAAGCGGGCAG
TGAGCGCAACGCAATTAATACGCGTACCGCTAGCCAGGAAGAGTTTGTAGAAACGCAAAAAGGCCATCCG
TCAGGATGGCCTTCTGCTTAGTTTGATGCCTGGCAGTTTATGGCGGGCGTCCTGCCCGCCACCCTCCGGG
CCGTTGCTTCACAACGTTCAAATCCGCTCCCGGCGGATTTGTCCTACTCAGGAGAGCGTTCACCGACAAA
CAACAGATAAAACGAAAGGCCCAGTCTTCCGACTGAGCCTTTCGTTTTATTTGATGCCTGGCAGTTCCCT
ACTCTCGCGTTAACGCTAGCATGGATGTTTTCCCAGTCACGACGTTGTAAAACGACGGCCAGTGAGCGCG
CGTAATACGACTCACTATAGGGCGAATTGGGTACCGGGCCCCCCCTCGAGGTCGACGGTATCGATAAGCT
TGATCTGCTCTTCGGCGAGTACTAGCGGTGGCAGTGGAGGTACCGGCGGAAGCGACTACAAGGACGACGA
CGACAAGGAGCCAACCACTGAGAATCTGTACTTTCAGAGCAGTGGCATGGGAAGAGCACATCGAATTCCT
GCAGCCCGGGGGATCCACTAGTTCTAGAGCGGCCGCCACCGCGGTGGAGCTCCAGCTTTTGTTCCCTTTA
GTGAGGGTTAATTGCGCGCTTGGCGTAATCATGGTCATAGCTGTTTCCTGGCAGCTCTGGCCCGTGTCTC
AAAATCTCTGATGTTACATTGCACAAGATAAAAATATATCATCATGAACAATAAAACTGTCTGCTTACAT
AAACAGTAATACAAGGGGTGTTATGAGCCATATTCAACGGGAAACGTCGAGGCCGCGATTAAATTCCAAC
ATGGATGCTGATTTATATGGGTATAAATGGGCTCGCGATAATGTCGGGCAATCAGGTGCGACAATCTATC
GCTTGTATGGGAAGCCCGATGCGCCAGAGTTGTTTCTGAAACATGGCAAAGGTAGCGTTGCCAATGATGT
TACAGATGAGATGGTCAGACTAAACTGGCTGACGGAATTTATGCCTCTTCCGACCATCAAGCATTTTATC
CGTACTCCTGATGATGCATGGTTACTCACCACTGCGATCCCCGGAAAAACAGCATTCCAGGTATTAGAAG
AATATCCTGATTCAGGTGAAAATATTGTTGATGCGCTGGCAGTGTTCCTGCGCCGGTTGCATTCGATTCC
TGTTTGTAATTGTCCTTTTAACAGCGATCGCGTATTTCGTCTCGCTCAGGCGCAATCACGAATGAATAAC
GGTTTGGTTGATGCGAGTGATTTTGATGACGAGCGTAATGGCTGGCCTGTTGAACAAGTCTGGAAAGAAA
TGCATAAACTTTTGCCATTCTCACCGGATTCAGTCGTCACTCATGGTGATTTCTCACTTGATAACCTTAT
TTTTGACGAGGGGAAATTAATAGGTTGTATTGATGTTGGACGAGTCGGAATCGCAGACCGATACCAGGAT
CTTGCCATCCTATGGAACTGCCTCGGTGAGTTTTCTCCTTCATTACAGAAACGGCTTTTTCAAAAATATG
GTATTGATAATCCTGATATGAATAAATTGCAGTTTCATTTGATGCTCGATGAGTTTTTCTAATCAGAATT
GGTTAATTGGTTGTAACACTGGCAGAGCATTACGCTGACTTGACGGGACGGCGCAAGCTCATGACCAAAA
TCCCTTAACGTGAGTTACGCGTCGTTCCACTGAGCGTCAGACCCCGTAGAAAAGATCAAAGGATCTTCTT
GAGATCCTTTTTTTCTGCGCGTAATCTGCTGCTTGCAAACAAAAAAACCACCGCTACCAGCGGTGGTTTG
TTTGCCGGATCAAGAGCTACCAACTCTTTTTCCGAAGGTAACTGGCTTCAGCAGAGCGCAGATACCAAAT
ACTGTTCTTCTAGTGTAGCCGTAGTTAGGCCACCACTTCAAGAACTCTGTAGCACCGCCTACATACCTCG
CTCTGCTAATCCTGTTACCAGTGGCTGCTGCCAGTGGCGATAAGTCGTGTCTTACCGGGTTGGACTCAAG
ACGATAGTTACCGGATAAGGCGCAGCGGTCGGGCTGAACGGGGGGTTCGTGCACACAGCCCAGCTTGGAG
CGAACGACCTACACCGAACTGAGATACCTACAGCGTGAGCTATGAGAAAGCGCCACGCTTCCCGAAGGGA
GAAAGGCGGACAGGTATCCGGTAAGCGGCAGGGTCGGAACAGGAGAGCGCACGAGGGAGCTTCCAGGGGG
AAACGCCTGGTATCTTTATAGTCCTGTCGGGTTTCGCCACCTCTGACTTGAGCGTCGATTTTTGTGATGC
TCGTCAGGGGGGCGGAGCCTATGGAAAAACGCCAGCAACGCGGCCTTTTTACGGTTCCTGGCCTTTTGCT
GGCCTTTTGCTCACATGTT
