>Addgene plasmid #73731 | pMLS382 | depositor partial sequence | sequence record 136613 | FLAGtag-TEV Insert
GCTCTTCGGCGAGTACTAGCGGTGGCAGTGGAGGTACCGGCGGAAGCGACTACAAGGACGACGACGACAA
GGAGCCAACCACTGAGAATCTGTACTTTCAGAGCAGTGGCATGGGAAGAGC
