>Addgene plasmid #73731 | pMLS382 | addgene partial sequence | sequence record 139576 | M13-F20 5'-TGTAAAACGACGGCCAGT-3'
GGGCGAATTGGGTACCGGGCCCCCCCTCGAGGTCGACGGTATCGATAAGCTTGATCTGCTCTTCGGCGAG
TACTAGCGGTGGCAGTGGAGGTACCGGCGGAAGCGACTACAAGGACGACGACGACAAGGAGCCAACCACT
GAGAATCTGTACTTTCAGAGCAGTGGCATGGGAAGAGCACATCGAATTCCTGCAGCCCGGGGGATCCACT
AGTTCTAGAGCGGCCGCCACCGCGGTGGAGCTCCAGCTTTTGTTCCCTTTAGTGAGGGTTAATTGCGCGC
TTGGCGTAATCATGGTCATAGCTGTTTCCTGGCAGCTCTGGCCCGTGTCTCAAAATCTCTGATGTTACAT
TGCACAAGATAAAAATATATCATCATGAACAATAAAACTGTCTGCTTACATAAACAGTAATACAAGGGGT
GTTATGAGCCATATTCAACGGGAAACGTCGAGGCCGCGATTAAATTCCAACATGGATGCTGATTTATATG
GGTATAAATGGGCTCGCGATAATGTCGGGCAATCAGGTGCGACAATCTATCGCTTGTATGGGAAGCCCGA
TGCGCCAGAGTTGTTTCTGAAACATGGCAAAGGTAGCGTTGCCAATGATGTTACAGATGAGATGGTCAGA
CTAAACTGGCTGACGGAATTTATGCCTCTTCCGACCATCAAGCATTTTATCCGTACTCCTGATGATGCAT
GGTTACTCACCACTGCGATCCCCGGAAAAACAGCATTCCAGGTATTAGAAGAATATCCTGATTCAGGTGA
AAATATTGTTGATGCGCTGGCAGTGTTCCTGCGCCGGTTGCATTCGATTCCTGTTTGTAATTGTCCTTTT
AACAGCGATCGCGTATTTCGTCTCGCTCAGGCGCAATCACGAATGAATAACGGTTTGGTTGATGCGAGTG
ATTTTGATGACGAGCGTAATGGCTGGCCTGTTGAACAAGTCTGGAAAGAAATGCATAAACTTTTGCCATT
CTCACCGGATTCAGTCG
