>Addgene plasmid #73731 | pMLS382 | addgene partial sequence | sequence record 139577 | M13-Rev 5'-CAGGAAACAGCTATGACC-3'
TTAACCCTCACTAAAGGGAACAAAAGCTGGAGCTCCACCGCGGTGGCGGCCGCTCTAGAACTAGTGGATC
CCCCGGGCTGCAGGAATTCGATGTGCTCTTCCCATGCCACTGCTCTGAAAGTACAGATTCTCAGTGGTTG
GCTCCTTGTCGTCGTCGTCCTTGTAGTCGCTTCCGCCGGTACCTCCACTGCCACCGCTAGTACTCGCCGA
AGAGCAGATCAAGCTTATCGATACCGTCGACCTCGAGGGGGGGCCCGGTACCCAATTCGCCCTATAGTGA
GTCGTATTACGCGCGCTCACTGGCCGTCGTTTTACAACGTCGTGACTGGGAAAACATCCATGCTAGCGTT
AACGCGAGAGTAGGGAACTGCCAGGCATCAAATAAAACGAAAGGCTCAGTCGGAAGACTGGGCCTTTCGT
TTTATCTGTTGTTTGTCGGTGAACGCTCTCCTGAGTAGGACAAATCCGCCGGGAGCGGATTTGAACGTTG
TGAAGCAACGGCCCGGAGGGTGGCGGGCAGGACGCCCGCCATAAACTGCCAGGCATCAAACTAAGCAGAA
GGCCATCCTGACGGATGGCCTTTTTGCGTTTCTACAAACTCTTCCTGGCTAGCGGTACGCGTATTAATTG
CGTTGCGCTCACTGCCCGCTTTCCAGTCGGGAAACCTGTCGTGCCAGCTGCATTAATGAATCGGCCAACG
CGCGGGGAGAGGC
